Addgene plasmid #195753: miRFP718nano-based inflammation reporter
Depositing lab: Vladislav Verkhusha. Publication: Deep-tissue SWIR imaging using rationally designed small red-shifted near-infrared fluorescent protein. Oliinyk OS, Ma C, Pletnev S, Baloban M, Toboada C, Sheng H, Yao J, Verkhusha VV. Nat Methods. 2022 Dec 1. doi: 10.1038/s41592-022-01683-0. PubMed 36456785.
Backbone
  Vector backbone: pNL3.2.
  Backbone manufacturer: Promega
  Vector type: Mammalian Expression
Growth in bacteria
  Bacterial resistance: Ampicillin, 100 μg/mL
  Growth temperature: 37°C
  Growth strain: DH5alpha
  Copy number: High Copy
Gene/Insert
  Gene/Insert name: NF-kB-RE-miRFP718nano
  Species: Synthetic
  Insert size (bp): 492
  Tag / fusion protein: miRFP718nano (C terminal on insert)
  Cloning method: Unknown
Terms and licenses: Academic/Nonprofit Terms; Industry Terms: Not Available to Industry
How to cite: miRFP718nano-based inflammation reporter was a gift from Vladislav Verkhusha (Addgene plasmid # 195753 ; http://n2t.net/addgene:195753 ; RRID:Addgene_195753)
