[The description below was written by a language model from this plasmid's Addgene catalogue record and pLannotate feature annotations shown in this document.]
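Description:
The miRFP718nano-based inflammation reporter is a mammalian expression plasmid built on Promega's pNL3.2 reporter backbone, in which a near-infrared fluorescent protein is used as the readout of NF-κB activity. It is propagated in E. coli as a high-copy plasmid through a ColE1/pUC-type origin and selected with ampicillin via the β-lactamase gene. For mammalian cells, the feature table shows a hygromycin B phosphotransferase cassette driven by the SV40 enhancer/early promoter and ended by a synthetic poly(A) signal, which would allow selection of stable transfectants.

The insert is recorded as NF-kB-RE-miRFP718nano, a synthetic cassette. The annotation places a minimal TATA-box promoter (minP) with low basal activity directly upstream of the fluorescent protein coding sequence. The NF-κB response element named in the catalogue entry is not annotated separately, but it would be expected to lie in the unannotated stretch upstream of minP, so that transcription depends on NF-κB activation. The reporter ORF is labelled miRFP670nano by the automated annotation, most likely because miRFP718nano is a red-shifted relative of that small biliverdin-binding protein. It is followed in frame by a fragment of mouse ornithine decarboxylase, consistent with a PEST degradation sequence that shortens reporter half-life and sharpens its temporal response. An SV40 poly(A) signal ends the transcript. Upstream of the response region, a synthetic poly(A) signal and an RNA polymerase II pause site limit read-through transcription from the backbone and so reduce background.

The associated publication concerns deep-tissue near-infrared and short-wave infrared imaging, and the construct serves as a fluorescent reporter of NF-κB-driven inflammatory signalling in mammalian cells or tissues.
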