Features (pLannotate 1.2.2; 14 found; start..end, strand, type, name):
    249..380     +  CDS            LT_SV40 (fragment): Experimental evidence at protein level: Swiss-Prot protein existence level 1. Isoform 17kT antigen targets host RBL2 for degradation and promotes cell proliferation. Transactivates host cyclin A promoter through its J domain. From Simian virus 40 (SV40).
    406..527     +  polyA_signal   SV40 poly(A) signal: SV40 polyadenylation signal
    579..704     -  CDS            Odc1 (fragment): DCOR_MOUSE - Also known as Odc. Experimental evidence at protein level: Swiss-Prot protein existence level 1. Catalyzes the first and rate-limiting step of polyamine biosynthesis that converts ornithine into putrescine, which is the precursor for the polyamines, spermidine and spermine. Polyamines are essential for cell proliferation and are implicated in cellular processes, ranging from DNA replication to apoptosis. From Mus musculus (Mouse).
    708..1148    -  CDS            miRFP670nano: miRFP670nano is a basic (constitutively fluorescent) near ir fluorescent protein published in 2019, derived from Nostoc punctiforme. It has very low acid sensitivity. It requires the cofactor biliverdin for fluorescence.
   1181..1212    -  promoter       minP: minimal TATA-box promoter with low basal activity
   1328..1419    -  misc_feature   pause site: RNA polymerase II transcriptional pause signal from the human α2 globin gene
   1433..1481    -  polyA_signal   poly(A) signal: synthetic polyadenylation signal
   1544..1585    +  promoter       AmpR promoter (fragment): bla
   1586..2446    +  CDS            AmpR: β-lactamase confers resistance to ampicillin, carbenicillin, and related antibiotics
   2646..3234    +  rep_origin     ori: high-copy-number ColE1/pMB1/pBR322/pUC origin of replication
   3414..3545    -  CDS            TcR (fragment): tetracycline efflux protein; tet; confers resistance to tetracycline
   3561..3609    -  polyA_signal   poly(A) signal: synthetic polyadenylation signal
   3633..4670    -  CDS            HygR: hygromycin B phosphotransferase confers resistance to hygromycin
   4701..212     -  promoter       SV40 promoter (across the origin): SV40 enhancer and early promoter
>Addgene plasmid #195753 | miRFP718nano-based inflammation reporter | addgene full sequence | sequence record 384914 | Addgene NGS Result
GGATGGGCGGAGTTAGGGGCGGGACTATGGTTGCTGACTAATTGAGATGCATGCTTTGCATACTTCTGCC
TGCTGGGGAGCCTGGGGACTTTCCACACCTGGTTGCTGACTAATTGAGATGCATGCTTTGCATACTTCTG
CCTGCTGGGGAGCCTGGGGACTTTCCACACCCTAACTGACACACATTCCACAGCTGGTTCTTTCCGCCTC
AGAAGGTAGCTAACCAAGTTCCTCTTTCAGAGGTTATTTCAGGCCATGGTGCTGCGCAGATCAGCGGAAG
AGCGCCCAATACGCAAACGGATCCTTATCGATTTTACCACATTTGTAGAGGTTTTACTTGCTTTAAAAAA
CCTCCCACACCTCCCCCTGAACCTGAAACATAAAATGAATGCAATTGTTGTTGTTAACTTGTTTATTGCA
GCTTATAATGGTTACAAATAAAGCAATAGCATCACAAATTTCACAAATAAAGCATTTTTTTCACTGCATT
CTAGTTGTGGTTTGTCCAAACTCATCAATGTATCTTATCATGTCTGCTCGAAGCGGCCGGCCGCCCCGAC
TCTAGAGTCGCGGCCTTAGACGTTGATGCGAGCTGAAGCACAAGCGGCTGGGTGCCGGTCCATACCGCTT
TCTTGTGCGCAGGACATAGGCAATGTACCGGCGGCTTGCTCTTCAACCTCAGGCGGAAAGCCGTGAGAAT
TCAGCTAGCTCTGCTGGATGGCGATGCCCATCACCACGGCTTGCTGTTTCAGGAACTCGATTTCCCAGGC
CTGCCAGCTCCGAGGGGCGGCCAGTTGGTGGGCGCTGAACAAGCCCCACAGCTTCTTGCCCTTCAGGATG
GGGACAGCCACAATGGCCCGCACCTGGTACTGGGTCAGGAAGTCTCTATAGCTCTCCGCCAGATTGGCCT
GGTGGATGTCGGCGATGGCCTGGTATCTGCCGTGCAGGTATTCCTCGCCTCTGGTTTCCATGAAGTAGCA
GTCCCGCACGTGGGTCTTCAGGATGCTCAACCATCCGTCGTCCACGGCTTCGTAGATGATGTTGCCGGAG
TAATCTTCCTCGAACTTGAACACGCAGAGTCTGTCCACTTGCAGGAACTGGCGCACCTCGGTCACGATGG
TGTTCAGCATCTTGTCCAGGTTTGCCATGGTGGCTTTACCAACAGTACCGGATTGCCAAGCTGGAAGTCG
AGCTTCCATTATATACCCTCTAGTGTCTAAGCTTGGCCGCCGAGGCCAGATCTGGAAATTCCCGGAAAGT
CCCCGGAAATTCCCGGAAAGTCCCCGGAAATTCCCGCTAGCGAGCTCAGGTACCGGCCAGTTAGGCCAGA
GAAATGTTCTGGCACCTGCACTTGCACTGGGGACAGCCTATTTTGCTAGTTTGTTTTGTTTCGTTTTGTT
TTGATGGAGAGCGTATGTTAGTACTATCGATTCACACAAAAAACCAACACACAGATGTAATGAAAATAAA
GATATTTTATTGCGGCCTGTCCAATACCTCCCGTACCTTAATATTACTTACTTATCCTTGAGAGACGTAC
TAGTAACCCTGATAAATGCTTCAATAATATTGAAAAAGGACGAGTATGAGCATCCAACATTTTCGTGTCG
CACTCATTCCCTTCTTTGCGGCATTTTGCTTGCCTGTTTTTGCACACCCCGAAACGCTGGTGAAAGTAAA
AGATGCTGAAGATCAACTGGGTGCAAGAGTGGGCTATATCGAACTGGATCTCAATAGCGGCAAGATCCTT
GAGTCTTTCCGCCCCGAAGAACGATTCCCGATGATGAGCACTTTCAAAGTACTGCTATGTGGCGCGGTGT
TGTCCCGTATAGACGCCGGGCAAGAGCAGCTTGGTCGCCGTATACACTACTCACAAAACGACTTGGTTGA
GTACTCGCCGGTCACGGAAAAGCATCTTACGGATGGCATGACGGTAAGAGAATTGTGTAGTGCTGCCATT
ACCATGAGCGACAACACCGCGGCCAACTTACTTCTGACAACGATCGGAGGCCCTAAGGAGCTGACTGCAT
TTCTTCATAATATGGGTGATCATGTGACCCGGCTTGACCGCTGGGAACCAGAGTTGAACGAAGCCATACC
GAACGACGAGCGTGATACCACGATGCCAGTAGCAATGGCCACAACTCTTCGGAAACTACTCACTGGCGAA
CTTCTTACTCTAGCATCACGACAGCAGCTCATAGACTGGATGGAGGCGGACAAAGTAGCAGGACCACTTC
TTCGCTCGGCCCTCCCTGCTGGCTGGTTCATTGCTGACAAATCGGGGGCCGGTGAACGCGGCTCTCGCGG
CATCATTGCTGCGCTGGGGCCTGATGGTAAGCCCTCACGAATCGTAGTGATCTACACGACGGGGAGTCAG
GCCACTATGGACGAACGAAATAGGCAGATCGCTGAGATCGGTGCCTCACTGATCAAGCACTGGTAACCAC
TGCAGTGGTTTAGCATTTGCGGCCGCTGTCAGACCAAGTTTACTCATATATACTTTAGATTGATTTAAAA
CTTCATTTTTAATTTAAAAGGATCTAGGTGAAGATCCTTTTTGATAATCTCATGACCAAAATCCCTTAAC
GTGAGTTTTCGTTCCACTGAGCGTCAGACCCCGTAGAAAAGATCAAAGGATCTTCTTGAGATCCTTTTTT
TCTGCGCGTAATCTGCTGCTTGCAAACAAAAAAACCACCGCTACCAGCGGTGGTTTGTTTGCCGGATCAA
GAGCTACCAACTCTTTTTCCGAAGGTAACTGGCTTCAGCAGAGCGCAGATACCAAATACTGTTCTTCTAG
TGTAGCCGTAGTTAGGCCACCACTTCAAGAACTCTGTAGCACCGCCTACATACCTCGCTCTGCTAATCCT
GTTACCAGTGGCTGCTGCCAGTGGCGATAAGTCGTGTCTTACCGGGTTGGACTCAAGACGATAGTTACCG
GATAAGGCGCAGCGGTCGGGCTGAACGGGGGGTTCGTGCACACAGCCCAGCTTGGAGCGAACGACCTACA
CCGAACTGAGATACCTACAGCGTGAGCTATGAGAAAGCGCCACGCTTCCCGAAGGGAGAAAGGCGGACAG
GTATCCGGTAAGCGGCAGGGTCGGAACAGGAGAGCGCACGAGGGAGCTTCCAGGGGGAAACGCCTGGTAT
CTTTATAGTCCTGTCGGGTTTCGCCACCTCTGACTTGAGCGTCGATTTTTGTGATGCTCGTCAGGGGGGC
GGAGCCTATGGAAAAACGCCAGCAACGCGGCCTTTTTACGGTTCCTGGCCTTTTGCTGGCCTTTTGCTCA
CATGTTCTTTCCTGCGTTATCCCCTGATTCTGTGGATAACCGTATTACCGCCTTTGAGTGAGCTGATACC
GCTCGCCGCAGCCGAACGACCGAGCGCAGCGAGTCAGTGAGCGAGGAAGCGGAAGAGCGCTGCCGGCACC
TGTCCTACGAGTTGCATGATAAAGAAGACAGTCATAAGTGCGGCGACGATAGTCATGCCCCGCGCCCACC
GGAAGGAGCTGACTGGGTTGAAGGCTCTCAAGGGCATCGGTCGACAGCATCTAGTTCGAACACACAAAAA
ACCAACACACAGATGTAATGAAAATAAAGATATTTTATTGCGGCCATGACCGGTTCTAGAGTTTAAACTC
GACCTACCTCCTTAGCGCGCGGTCGTGTACTGGGCCGGCGGTTGCCGCTGTCGGCCAGCACCTCGACGCA
GCCGTCGGTCCATACGGCTGCGCTCCGGCGAGCGATTTGTGTGCGACCGACGGTGCCGGCCCCGCTGCGG
ACGATGGCATCGCAGCGGCCTTGAGCCCAGGCAGCATCGTCGAAGTTGCCGTCCACGAGGCTCTGGTAGA
GCTGATCCAGGCCGATGCGCAGCATGTAGGCTCGCAGACGAGGGCTGCCGGCCAGCTCGGGATGCCGGCG
CTCGAAGTAGCGAGTCTGCTGCTCCATGCAAGCCAGCCAGGGCCGCCAGAAGAAGATGTTGGCCACCTCG
TACTGACTGTCCCCGAACATAGCTTCGGACCAGTCGATTACGGCGGTGATGCGGCCGTTGTCGGTCAGGA
CGTTGTTGCTGCCGAAGTCGGCATGGACGAGGTGGCGCACCTCGGGACAGTCTTCGGCCCACAGCATCAG
TTCGTCCAGGGCTTGAGCTACGCTGGCGGACACGGTGTCGTCCATCACGGTCTGCCAGTGGTAGACATGG
GGATCAGCAATGGCGCAAATGAAATCCCGCCAGGTTGTGTACTGGCCGATGCCTTGGGGCCCGAATGGGC
CGAAGCCGCTGGTTTGACTGAGGTCGGCGGCGGCAATAGCATCCATAGCTTCGGCGACAGGCTGTAACAC
AGCAGGCAGCTCTGTTTCGGGGAGGTCTTGGAGAGTAACGCCTTGGGCGCGTCTACTGATGCAGTATGTC
AGGCTCTCGCTGAACTCGCCGATGTCCAACACTTCGGGGATGGGTAGTGCAGCGCTGGCGAAGTGGCGGT
ACACGTAGCGGTCTTTGTAGAAGCCATCAGCGCAGCTATTCACCCGCAGTACATAGCCGCGTCCGCCGAC
ATCGAAGCTGAAGGCTCGGCTCTCTTCGCCCTCCGACAACTGCATCAGGTCGCTCACACTGTCGAACTTC
TCGATGAGAAATTTTTCAACGCTGGTAGCGGTGAGTTCGGGCTTCTTCATGGTGGCGCTAGTGTCAGAAG
AATCGAGCTTTTTGCAAAAGCCTAGGCCTCCAAAAAAGCCTCCTCACTACTTCTGGAATAGCTCAGAGGC
AGAGGCGGCCTCGGCCTCTGCATAAATAAAAAAAATTAGTCAGCCATGGGGCGGAGAATGGGCGGAACTG
GGCGGAGTTAGGGGCG
