>Addgene plasmid #195753 | miRFP718nano-based inflammation reporter | depositor partial sequence | sequence record 385232 | Author Sequence
TGGCCTAACTGGCCGGTACCTGAGCTCGCTAGCGGGAATTTCCGGGGACTTTCCGGGAATTTCCGGGGAC
TTTCCGGGAATTTCCAGATCTGGCCTCGGCGGCCAAGCTTAGACACTAGAGGGTATATAATGGAAGCTCG
ACTTCCAGCTTGGCAATCCGGTACTGTTGGTAAAGCCACCATGGCAAACCTGGACAAGATGCTGAACACC
ATCGTGACCGAGGTGCGCCAGTTCCTGCAAGTGGACAGACTCTGCGTGTTCAAGTTCGAGGAAGATTACT
CCGGCAACATCATCTACGAAGCCGTGGACGACGGATGGTTGAGCATCCTGAAGACCCACGTGCGGGACTG
CTACTTCATGGAAACCAGAGGCGAGGAATACCTGCACGGCAGATACCAGGCCATCGCCGACATCCACCAG
GCCAATCTGGCGGAGAGCTATAGAGACTTCCTGACCCAGTACCAGGTGCGGGCCATTGTGGCTGTCCCCA
TCCTGAAGGGCAAGAAGCTGTGGGGCTTGTTCAGCGCCCACCAACTGGCCGCCCCTCGGAGCTGGCAGGC
CTGGGAAATCGAGTTCCTGAAACAGCAAGCCGTGGTGATGGGCATCGCCATCCAGCAGAGCTAGCTGAAT
TCTCACGGCTTTCCGCCTGAGGTTGAAGAGCAA
